Addgene plasmid #206513: AAV-AM
Purpose: AAV packaging vector containing AAV2 rep and AM cap and partial AAV2 p5 promoter
Depositing lab: Mark Kay. Depositing organization: Stanford University. Publication: The AAV capsid can influence the epigenetic marking of rAAV delivered episomal genomes in a species dependent manner. Gonzalez-Sandoval A, Pekrun K, Tsuji S, Zhang F, Hung KL, Chang HY, Kay MA. Nat Commun. 2023 Apr 28;14(1):2448. doi: 10.1038/s41467-023-38106-3. PubMed 37117181.
Backbone
  Vector backbone: AAV2 rep, partial p5 in generic backbone
  Backbone size w/o insert (bp): 5119
  Total vector size (bp): 7333
  Vector type: AAV
Growth in bacteria
  Bacterial resistance: Ampicillin, 100 μg/mL
  Growth temperature: 37°C
  Growth strain: NEB Stable ;
  Copy number: High Copy
Gene/Insert
  Gene/Insert name: AM capsid
  Species: adeno-associated virus
  Insert size (bp): 2214
  Promoter: p5
  Cloning method: Restriction Enzyme; 5′ cloning site Swa I (not destroyed); 3′ cloning site Age I (not destroyed)
  Sequencing primers: 5′ TGGATGACTGCATCTTTGAA; 3′ GCAGGTTTAAACGAATTC
Terms and licenses: Academic/Nonprofit Terms; Industry Terms: Not Available to Industry
How to cite: AAV-AM was a gift from Mark Kay (Addgene plasmid # 206513 ; http://n2t.net/addgene:206513 ; RRID:Addgene_206513)
