[The description below was written by a language model from this plasmid's Addgene catalogue record and pLannotate feature annotations shown in this document.]
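Description:
AAV-AM is a 7.3 kb rep/cap packaging (helper) plasmid for producing recombinant adeno-associated virus. It is not a transfer vector, and no inverted terminal repeats are annotated. It supplies the AAV2 rep gene and a capsid gene designated AM in trans, so that a separately provided ITR-flanked genome can be replicated and encapsidated into AM-serotyped particles. The backbone is described only as generic, but the annotated remnants point to a pBluescript-type phagemid. These include a fragment of the pBluescript multiple cloning site, T3 and T7 promoters, lac promoter/operator elements, a lacZα fragment and an f1 origin. Propagation in E. coli relies on a high-copy ColE1/pUC origin with ampicillin selection through β-lactamase.

The viral portion sits on the forward strand. The annotation tool marks a Rep52 open reading frame, which lies within the larger rep gene. According to the record, rep expression is driven by a partial AAV2 p5 promoter, though this promoter is not annotated as a feature. Immediately downstream is the roughly 2.2 kb cap open reading frame. It is labelled VP1 by similarity to AAV2 and corresponds to the AM capsid insert, which encodes the overlapping VP1, VP2 and VP3 proteins that assemble into the icosahedral shell. The capsid is cloned between SwaI and AgeI sites that remain intact, so other capsid variants could be exchanged in the same framework. The record does not describe the origin or composition of the AM capsid. The associated study examined how capsid identity affects the epigenetic marking of rAAV-delivered episomal genomes in different species, which suggests the plasmid was used to package vector genomes for capsid comparisons.
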