Features (pLannotate 1.2.2; 14 found; start..end, strand, type, name):
    678..1868    +  CDS            Rep52: REP52_AAV2S - Experimental evidence at protein level: Swiss-Prot protein existence level 1. Plays a critical role during packaging of viral DNA into empty capsids, where they are thought to be part of the packaging motor complex. The single stranded genomic DNA is packaged in a 3' to 5' direction and requires the association between viral DNA and Rep40. Regulates host PKA activity by interacting with host PRKX as a mechanism to interfere with helper virus propagation and to promote its own replication. From Adeno-associated virus 2 (isolate Srivastava/1982) (AAV-2).
   1888..4098    +  CDS            VP1: CAPSD_AAV2S - Experimental evidence at protein level: Swiss-Prot protein existence level 1. Capsid protein self-assembles to form an icosahedral capsid with a T=1 symmetry, about 22 nm in diameter, and consisting of 60 copies of three size variants of the capsid protein VP1, VP2 and VP3 which differ in their N-terminus. The capsid encapsulates the genomic ssDNA. Binds to host cell heparan sulfate and uses host ITGA5-ITGB1 as coreceptor on the cell surface to provide virion attachment to target cell. This attachment induces virion internalization predominantly through clathrin-dependent endocyt
   4365..4393    -  misc_feature   MCS (fragment): pBluescript multiple cloning site
   4406..4424    -  promoter       T3 promoter: promoter for bacteriophage T3 RNA polymerase
   4469..4485    -  protein_bind   lac operator: The lac repressor binds to the lac operator to inhibit transcription in E. coli. This inhibition can be relieved by adding lactose or isopropyl-β-D-thiogalactopyranoside (IPTG). lac repressor encoded by lacI
   4493..4523    -  promoter       lac promoter: promoter for the E. coli lac operon
   4538..4559    -  protein_bind   CAP binding site: CAP binding activates transcription in the presence of cAMP. E. coli catabolite activator protein
   4572..4664    -  CDS            lacI (fragment): lac repressor; lacI; The lac repressor binds to the lac operator to inhibit transcription in E. coli. This inhibition can be relieved by adding lactose or isopropyl-β-D-thiogalactopyranoside (IPTG).
   4847..5435    -  rep_origin     ori: high-copy-number ColE1/pMB1/pBR322/pUC origin of replication
   5606..6466    -  CDS            AmpR: β-lactamase; bla; confers resistance to ampicillin, carbenicillin, and related antibiotics
   6467..6571    -  promoter       AmpR promoter: bla
   6624..7052    -  rep_origin     f1 ori (sequence partly withheld): f1 bacteriophage origin of replication; arrow indicates direction of (+) strand synthesis
   7057..7212    -  CDS            lacZα (fragment): LacZα fragment of β-galactosidase; lacZ fragment
   7220..7238    +  promoter       T7 promoter: promoter for bacteriophage T7 RNA polymerase
>Addgene plasmid #206513 | AAV-AM | addgene full sequence | sequence record 406373 | Addgene NGS Result
CCGCCATGCCGGGGTTTTACGAGATTGTGATTAAGGTCCCCAGCGACCTTGACGAGCATCTGCCCGGCAT
TTCTGACAGCTTTGTGAACTGGGTGGCCGAGAAGGAATGGGAGTTGCCGCCAGATTCTGACATGGATCTG
AATCTGATTGAGCAGGCACCCCTGACCGTGGCCGAGAAGCTGCAGCGCGACTTTCTGACGGAATGGCGCC
GTGTGAGTAAGGCCCCGGAGGCTCTTTTCTTTGTGCAATTTGAGAAGGGAGAGAGCTACTTCCACATGCA
CGTGCTCGTGGAAACCACCGGGGTGAAATCCATGGTTTTGGGACGTTTCCTGAGTCAGATTCGCGAAAAA
CTGATTCAGAGAATTTACCGCGGGATCGAGCCGACTTTGCCAAACTGGTTCGCGGTCACAAAGACCAGAA
ATGGCGCCGGAGGCGGGAACAAGGTGGTGGATGAGTGCTACATCCCCAATTACTTGCTCCCCAAAACCCA
GCCTGAGCTCCAGTGGGCGTGGACTAATATGGAACAGTATTTAAGCGCCTGTTTGAATCTCACGGAGCGT
AAACGGTTGGTGGCGCAGCATCTGACGCACGTGTCGCAGACGCAGGAGCAGAACAAAGAGAATCAGAATC
CCAATTCTGATGCGCCGGTGATCAGATCAAAAACTTCAGCCAGGTACATGGAGCTGGTCGGGTGGCTCGT
GGACAAGGGGATTACCTCGGAGAAGCAGTGGATCCAGGAGGACCAGGCCTCATACATCTCCTTCAATGCG
GCCTCCAACTCGCGGTCCCAAATCAAGGCTGCCTTGGACAATGCGGGAAAGATTATGAGCCTGACTAAAA
CCGCCCCCGACTACCTGGTGGGCCAGCAGCCCGTGGAGGACATTTCCAGCAATCGGATTTATAAAATTTT
GGAACTAAACGGGTACGATCCCCAATATGCGGCTTCCGTCTTTCTGGGATGGGCCACGAAAAAGTTCGGC
AAGAGGAACACCATCTGGCTGTTTGGGCCTGCAACTACCGGGAAGACCAACATCGCGGAGGCCATAGCCC
ACACTGTGCCCTTCTACGGGTGCGTAAACTGGACCAATGAGAACTTTCCCTTCAACGACTGTGTCGACAA
GATGGTGATCTGGTGGGAGGAGGGGAAGATGACCGCCAAGGTCGTGGAGTCGGCCAAAGCCATTCTCGGA
GGAAGCAAGGTGCGCGTGGACCAGAAATGCAAGTCCTCGGCCCAGATAGACCCGACTCCCGTGATCGTCA
CCTCCAACACCAACATGTGCGCCGTGATTGACGGGAACTCAACGACCTTCGAACACCAGCAGCCGTTGCA
AGACCGGATGTTCAAATTTGAACTCACCCGCCGTCTGGATCATGACTTTGGGAAGGTCACCAAGCAGGAA
GTCAAAGACTTTTTCCGGTGGGCAAAGGATCACGTGGTTGAGGTGGAGCATGAATTCTACGTCAAAAAGG
GTGGAGCCAAGAAAAGACCCGCCCCCAGTGACGCAGATATAAGTGAGCCCAAACGGGTGCGCGAGTCAGT
TGCGCAGCCATCGACGTCAGACGCGGAAGCTTCGATCAACTACGCAGACAGGTACCAAAACAAATGTTCT
CGTCACGTGGGCATGAATCTGATGCTGTTTCCCTGCAGACAATGCGAGAGAATGAATCAGAATTCAAATA
TCTGCTTCACTCACGGACAGAAAGACTGTTTAGAGTGCTTTCCCGTGTCAGAATCTCAACCCGTTTCTGT
CGTCAAAAAGGCGTATCAGAAACTGTGCTACATTCATCATATCATGGGAAAGGTGCCAGACGCTTGCACT
GCCTGCGATCTGGTCAATGTGGATTTGGATGACTGCATCTTTGAACAATAAATGATTTAAATCAGGTATG
GCTGCTGACGGTTATCTTCCAGATTGGCTCGAGGACAACCTTTCTGAAGGCATTCGAGAGTGGTGGGCGC
TGCAACCTGGAGCCCCTAAACCCAAGGCAAATCAACAACATCAGGACAACGCTCGGGGTCTTGTGCTTCC
GGGTTACAAATACCTCGGACCCGGCAACGGACTCGACAAGGGGGAACCCGTCAACGCAGCGGACGCGGCA
GCCCTCGAGCACGACAAGGCCTACGACCAGCAGCTCAAGGCCGGTGACAACCCCTACCTCAAGTACAACC
ACGCCGACGCCGAGTTCCAGGAGCGGCTCAAAGAAGATACGTCTTTTGGGGGCAACCTCGGGCGAGCAGT
CTTCCAGGCCAAAAAGAGGCTTCTTGAACCTCTTGGTCTGGTTGAGGAAGCGGCTAAGACGGCTCCTGGA
AAGAAGAGGCCTGTAGATCAGTCTCCTCAGGAACCGGACTCATCATCTGGTGTTGGCAAATCGGGCAAAC
AGCCTGCCAGAAAAAGACTAAATTTCGGTCAGACTGGCGACTCAGAGTCAGTCCCAGACCCTCAACCTCT
CGGAGAACCACCAGCAGCCCCCACAAGTTTGGGATCTAATACAATGGCTTCAGGCGGTGGCGCACCAATG
GCAGACAATAACGAGGGTGCCGATGGAGTGGGTAATTCCTCAGGAAATTGGCATTGCGATTCCCAATGGC
TGGGCGACAGAGTCATCACCACCAGCACCAGAACCTGGGCCCTGCCCACTTACAACAACCATCTCTACAA
GCAAATCTCCAGCCAATCAGGAGGAGCTTCAAACGACAACCACTACTTTGGCTACAGCACCCCTTGGGGG
TATTTTGACTTTAACAGATTCCACTGCCACTTCTCACCACGTGACTGGCAGCGACTCATTAACAACAACT
GGGGATTCCGGCCCAAGAAACTCAGCTTCAAGCTCTTCAACATCCAAGTTAAAGAGGTCACGCAGAACGA
TGGCACGACGACTATTGCCAATAACCTTACCAGCACGGTTCAAGTGTTTACGGACTCGGAGTATCAGCTC
CCGTACGTGCTCGGGTCGGCGCACCAAGGCTGTCTCCCGCCGTTTCCAGCGGACGTCTTCATGGTCCCTC
AGTATGGATACCTCACCCTGAACAACGGAAGTCAAGCGGTGGGACGCTCATCCTTTTACTGCCTGGAGTA
CTTCCCTTCGCAGATGCTAAGGACTGGAAATAACTTCCAATTCAGCTATACCTTCGAGGATGTACCTTTT
CACAGCAGCTACGCTCACAGCCAGAGTTTGGATCGCTTGATGAATCCTCTTATTGATCAGTATCTGTACT
ACCTGAACAGAACGCAAGGAACAACCTCTGGAACAACCAACCAATCACGGCTGCTTTTTAGCCAGGCTGG
GCCTCAGTCTATGTCTTTGCAGGCCAGAAATTGGCTACCTGGGCCCTGCTACCGGCAACAGAGACTTTCA
AAGACTGCTAACGACAACAACAACAGTAACTTTCCTTGGACAGCGGCCAGCAAATATCATCTCAATGGCC
GCGACTCGCTGGTGAATCCAGGACCAGCTATGGCCAGTCACAAGGACGATGAAGAAAAATTTTTCCCTAT
GCACGGCAATCTAATATTTGGCAAAGAAGGGACAACGGCAAGTAACGCAGAATTAGATAATGTAATGATT
ACGGATGAAGAAGAGATTCGTACCACCAATCCTGTGGCAACAGAGCAGTATGGAACTGTGGCAAATAACT
TGCAGAGCTCAAATACAGCTCCCACGACTAGAACTGTCAATGATCAGGGGGCCTTACCTGGCATGGTGTG
GCAAGATCGTGACGTGTACCTTCAAGGACCTATCTGGGCAAAGATTCCTCACACGGATGGACACTTTCAT
CCTTCTCCTCTGATGGGAGGCTTTGGACTGAAACATCCGCCTCCTCAAATCATGATCAAAAATACTCCGG
TACCGGCAAATCCTCCGACGACTTTCAGCCCGGCCAAGTTTGCTTCATTTATCACTCAGTACTCCACTGG
ACAGGTCAGCGTGGAAATTGAGTGGGAGCTACAGAAAGAAAACAGCAAACGTTGGAATCCAGAGATTCAG
TACACTTCCAACTACAACAAGTCTGTTAATGTGGACTTTACTGTAGACACTAATGGTGTTTATAGTGAAC
CTCGCCCCATTGGCACCCGTTACCTTACCCGTCCCCTGTAATTGCCTGTTAATCAATAAACCGGTTGATT
CGTTTCAGTTGAACTTTGGTCTCTGCGAAGGGCGAATTCGTTTAAACCTGCAGGACTAGAGGTCCTGTAT
TAGAGGTCACGTGAGTGTTTTGCGACATTTTGCGACACCATGTGGTCACGCTGGGTATTTAAGCCCGAGT
GAGCACGCAGGGTCTCCATTTTGAAGCGGGAGGTTTGAACGCGCAGCCGCCAAGCCGAATTCTGCAGATA
TCCATCACACTGGCGGCCGCTCGACTAGAGCGGCCGCCACCGCGGTGGAGCTCCAGCTTTTGTTCCCTTT
AGTGAGGGTTAATTGCGCGCTTGGCGTAATCATGGTCATAGCTGTTTCCTGTGTGAAATTGTTATCCGCT
CACAATTCCACACAACATACGAGCCGGAAGCATAAAGTGTAAAGCCTGGGGTGCCTAATGAGTGAGCTAA
CTCACATTAATTGCGTTGCGCTCACTGCCCGCTTTCCAGTCGGGAAACCTGTCGTGCCAGCTGCATTAAT
GAATCGGCCAACGCGCGGGGAGAGGCGGTTTGCGTATTGGGCGCTCTTCCGCTTCCTCGCTCACTGACTC
GCTGCGCTCGGTCGTTCGGCTGCGGCGAGCGGTATCAGCTCACTCAAAGGCGGTAATACGGTTATCCACA
GAATCAGGGGATAACGCAGGAAAGAACATGTGAGCAAAAGGCCAGCAAAAGGCCAGGAACCGTAAAAAGG
CCGCGTTGCTGGCGTTTTTCCATAGGCTCCGCCCCCCTGACGAGCATCACAAAAATCGACGCTCAAGTCA
GAGGTGGCGAAACCCGACAGGACTATAAAGATACCAGGCGTTTCCCCCTGGAAGCTCCCTCGTGCGCTCT
CCTGTTCCGACCCTGCCGCTTACCGGATACCTGTCCGCCTTTCTCCCTTCGGGAAGCGTGGCGCTTTCTC
ATAGCTCACGCTGTAGGTATCTCAGTTCGGTGTAGGTCGTTCGCTCCAAGCTGGGCTGTGTGCACGAACC
CCCCGTTCAGCCCGACCGCTGCGCCTTATCCGGTAACTATCGTCTTGAGTCCAACCCGGTAAGACACGAC
TTATCGCCACTGGCAGCAGCCACTGGTAACAGGATTAGCAGAGCGAGGTATGTAGGCGGTGCTACAGAGT
TCTTGAAGTGGTGGCCTAACTACGGCTACACTAGAAGAACAGTATTTGGTATCTGCGCTCTGCTGAAGCC
AGTTACCTTCGGAAAAAGAGTTGGTAGCTCTTGATCCGGCAAACAAACCACCGCTGGTAGCGGTGGTTTT
TTTGTTTGCAAGCAGCAGATTACGCGCAGAAAAAAAGGATCTCAAGAAGATCCTTTGATCTTTTCTACGG
GGTCTGACGCTCAGTGGAACGAAAACTCACGTTAAGGGATTTTGGTCATGAGATTATCAAAAAGGATCTT
CACCTAGATCCTTTTAAATTAAAAATGAAGTTTTAAATCAATCTAAAGTATATATGAGTAAACTTGGTCT
GACAGTTACCAATGCTTAATCAGTGAGGCACCTATCTCAGCGATCTGTCTATTTCGTTCATCCATAGTTG
CCTGACTCCCCGTCGTGTAGATAACTACGATACGGGAGGGCTTACCATCTGGCCCCAGTGCTGCAATGAT
ACCGCGAGACCCACGCTCACCGGCTCCAGATTTATCAGCAATAAACCAGCCAGCCGGAAGGGCCGAGCGC
AGAAGTGGTCCTGCAACTTTATCCGCCTCCATCCAGTCTATTAATTGTTGCCGGGAAGCTAGAGTAAGTA
GTTCGCCAGTTAATAGTTTGCGCAACGTTGTTGCCATTGCTACAGGCATCGTGGTGTCACGCTCGTCGTT
TGGTATGGCTTCATTCAGCTCCGGTTCCCAACGATCAAGGCGAGTTACATGATCCCCCATGTTGTGCAAA
AAAGCGGTTAGCTCCTTCGGTCCTCCGATCGTTGTCAGAAGTAAGTTGGCCGCAGTGTTATCACTCATGG
TTATGGCAGCACTGCATAATTCTCTTACTGTCATGCCATCCGTAAGATGCTTTTCTGTGACTGGTGAGTA
CTCAACCAAGTCATTCTGAGAATAGTGTATGCGGCGACCGAGTTGCTCTTGCCCGGCGTCAATACGGGAT
AATACCGCGCCACATAGCAGAACTTTAAAAGTGCTCATCATTGGAAAACGTTCTTCGGGGCGAAAACTCT
CAAGGATCTTACCGCTGTTGAGATCCAGTTCGATGTAACCCACTCGTGCACCCAACTGATCTTCAGCATC
TTTTACTTTCACCAGCGTTTCTGGGTGAGCAAAAACAGGAAGGCAAAATGCCGCAAAAAAGGGAATAAGG
GCGACACGGAAATGTTGAATACTCATACTCTTCCTTTTTCAATATTATTGAAGCATTTATCAGGGTTATT
GTCTCATGAGCGGATACATATTTGAATGTATTTAGAAAAATAAACAAATAGGGGTTCCGCGCACATTTCC
CCGAAAAGTGCCACCTAAATTGTAAGCGTTAATATTTTGTTAAAATTCGCGTTAAATTTTTGTTAAATCA
GCTCATTTTTTAACCAATAGGCCGAAATCGGCAAAATCCCTTATAAATCAAAAGAATAGACCGAGATAGG
GT
[37 nt withheld, positions 6723-6759]
AAAGAACGTGGACTCCAACGTCAAAGG
[49 nt withheld, positions 6787-6835]
T
[91 nt withheld, positions 6837-6927]
G
[124 nt withheld, positions 6929-7052]
CCCATTCGCCATTCAGGCTGCGCAACTGTTGGGAAGGGCGATCGGTGCGGGCCTCTTCGCTATTACGCCA
GCTGGCGAAAGGGGGATGTGCTGCAAGGCGATTAAGTTGGGTAACGCCAGGGTTTTCCCAGTCACGACGT
TGTAAAACGACGGCCAGTGAGCGCGCGTAATACGACTCACTATAGGGCGAATTGGGTACCGGGCCCCCCC
TCGATCGAGGTCGACGGTATCGGGGGAGCTCGCAGGGTCTCCATTTTGAAGCGGGAGGTTTGAACGCGCA
G
